LOCUS       Exported 12113 bp ds-DNA circular SYN 12-MAY-2021
DEFINITION  Lentiviral expression of EGFR L747_A750delinsP.
ACCESSION   .
VERSION     .
KEYWORDS    pHAGE-EGFR-L747_A750delinsP
SOURCE      synthetic DNA construct
  ORGANISM  synthetic DNA construct
REFERENCE   1 (bases 1 to 12113)
  AUTHORS   Ng PK, Li J, Jeong KJ, Shao S, Chen H, Tsang YH, Sengupta S, Wang Z,
            Bhavana VH, Tran R, Soewito S, Minussi DC, Moreno D, Kong K,
            Dogruluk T, Lu H, Gao J, Tokheim C, Zhou DC, Johnson AM, Zeng J, Ip
            CKM, Ju Z, Wester M, Yu S, Li Y, Vellano CP, Schultz N, Karchin R,
            Ding L, Lu Y, Cheung LWT, Chen K, Shaw KR, Meric-Bernstam F, Scott
            KL, Yi S, Sahni N, Liang H, Mills GB
  TITLE     Systematic Functional Annotation of Somatic Mutations in Cancer.
  JOURNAL   Cancer Cell. 2018 Mar 12;33(3):450-462.e10. doi:
            10.1016/j.ccell.2018.01.021.
  PUBMED    29533785
REFERENCE   2 (bases 1 to 12113)
  AUTHORS   .
  TITLE     Direct Submission
  JOURNAL   Exported May 12, 2021 from SnapGene Server 1.1.58
            http://www.snapgene.com
FEATURES             Location/Qualifiers
     source          1..12113
                     /organism="synthetic DNA construct"
                     /mol_type="other DNA"
     LTR             1..634
                     /label=3' LTR
                     /note="3' long terminal repeat (LTR) from HIV-1"
     misc_feature    681..806
                     /label=HIV-1 Psi
                     /note="packaging signal of human immunodeficiency virus
                     type 1"
     misc_feature    1303..1536
                     /label=RRE
                     /note="The Rev response element (RRE) of HIV-1 allows for
                     Rev-dependent mRNA export from the nucleus to the
                     cytoplasm."
     CDS             1721..1765
                     /codon_start=1
                     /product="antigenic peptide corresponding to amino acids
                     655 to 669 of the HIV envelope protein gp41 (Lutje Hulsik
                     et al., 2013)"
                     /label=gp41 peptide
                     /note="recognized by the 2H10 single-chain llama nanobody"
                     /translation="KNEQELLELDKWASL"
     misc_feature    2058..2175
                     /label=cPPT/CTS
                     /note="central polypurine tract and central termination
                     sequence of HIV-1"
     promoter        2223..3401
                     /label=EF-1-alpha promoter
                     /note="strong constitutive promoter for human elongation
                     factor EF-1-alpha"
     intron          2454..3392
                     /label=EF-1-alpha intron A
                     /note="intron upstream of the start codon of human
                     EF-1-alpha"
     primer_bind     3349..3369
                     /label=EF1a-F
                     /note="Human elongation factor-1a promoter, forward primer"
     protein_bind    3421..3445
                     /gene="mutant version of attB"
                     /label=attB1
                     /bound_moiety="BP Clonase(TM)"
                     /note="recombination site for the Gateway(R) BP reaction"
     protein_bind    complement(7073..7097)
                     /gene="mutant version of attB"
                     /label=attB2
                     /bound_moiety="BP Clonase(TM)"
                     /note="recombination site for the Gateway(R) BP reaction"
     promoter        7105..7123
                     /label=T3 promoter
                     /note="promoter for bacteriophage T3 RNA polymerase"
     primer_bind     complement(7148..7167)
                     /label=T7
                     /note="T7 promoter, forward primer"
     promoter        complement(7149..7167)
                     /label=T7 promoter
                     /note="promoter for bacteriophage T7 RNA polymerase"
     protein_bind    complement(7173..7193)
                     /gene="mutant version of attB"
                     /label=attB4
                     /bound_moiety="BP Clonase(TM)"
                     /note="core recombination site for the Gateway(R) BP
                     reaction"
     CDS             7247..7288
                     /codon_start=1
                     /product="epitope tag from simian virus 5"
                     /label=V5 tag
                     /translation="GKPIPNPLLGLDST"
     misc_feature    7309..7876
                     /label=IRES
                     /note="internal ribosome entry site (IRES) of the
                     encephalomyocarditis virus (EMCV)"
     misc_feature    7326..7878
                     /label=IRES
                     /note="internal ribosome entry site (IRES) of the
                     encephalomyocarditis virus (EMCV)"
     primer_bind     complement(7470..7487)
                     /label=IRES reverse
                     /note="IRES internal ribosome entry site, reverse primer.
                     Also called pCDH-rev"
     primer_bind     7697..7716
                     /label=IRES-F
                     /note="IRES internal ribosome entry site, forward primer"
     CDS             7890..8489
                     /codon_start=1
                     /gene="pac from Streptomyces alboniger"
                     /product="puromycin N-acetyltransferase"
                     /label=PuroR
                     /note="confers resistance to puromycin"
                     /translation="MTEYKPTVRLATRDDVPRAVRTLAAAFADYPATRHTVDPDRHIER
                     VTELQELFLTRVGLDIGKVWVADDGAAVAVWTTPESVEAGAVFAEIGPRMAELSGSRLA
                     AQQQMEGLLAPHRPKEPAWFLATVGVSPDHQGKGLGSAVVLPGVEAAERAGVPAFLETS
                     APRNLPFYERLGFTVTADVEVPEGPRTWCMTRKPGA"
     primer_bind     complement(7890..7909)
                     /label=Puro-R
                     /note="Puromycin resistance gene, reverse primer. Also
                     called puro-variant-R"
     primer_bind     8386..8406
                     /label=Puro-F
                     /note="Puromycin resistance gene, forward primer"
     misc_feature    8503..9091
                     /label=WPRE
                     /note="woodchuck hepatitis virus posttranscriptional
                     regulatory element"
     primer_bind     complement(8556..8576)
                     /label=WPRE-R
                     /note="WPRE, reverse primer"
     CDS             complement(8974..8985)
                     /codon_start=1
                     /product="Factor Xa recognition and cleavage site"
                     /label=Factor Xa site
                     /translation="IEGR"
     LTR             9166..9399
                     /label=3' LTR (Delta-U3)
                     /note="self-inactivating 3' long terminal repeat (LTR) from
                     HIV-1"
     primer_bind     complement(9518..9536)
                     /label=pBRforEco
                     /note="pBR322 vectors, upsteam of EcoRI site, forward
                     primer"
     promoter        9604..9708
                     /gene="bla"
                     /label=AmpR promoter
     CDS             9709..10569
                     /codon_start=1
                     /gene="bla"
                     /product="beta-lactamase"
                     /label=AmpR
                     /note="confers resistance to ampicillin, carbenicillin, and
                     related antibiotics"
                     /translation="MSIQHFRVALIPFFAAFCLPVFAHPETLVKVKDAEDQLGARVGYI
                     ELDLNSGKILESFRPEERFPMMSTFKVLLCGAVLSRVDAGQEQLGRRIHYSQNDLVEYS
                     PVTEKHLTDGMTVRELCSAAITMSDNTAANLLLTTIGGPKELTAFLHNMGDHVTRLDRW
                     EPELNEAIPNDERDTTMPVAMATTLRKLLTGELLTLASRQQLIDWMEADKVAGPLLRSA
                     LPAGWFIADKSGAGERGSRGIIAALGPDGKPSRIVVIYTTGSQATMDERNRQIAEIGAS
                     LIKHW"
     primer_bind     complement(9927..9946)
                     /label=Amp-R
                     /note="Ampicillin resistance gene, reverse primer"
     rep_origin      10740..11328
                     /direction=RIGHT
                     /label=ori
                     /note="high-copy-number ColE1/pMB1/pBR322/pUC origin of
                     replication"
     primer_bind     11229..11248
                     /label=pBR322ori-F
                     /note="pBR322 origin, forward primer"
     primer_bind     11482..11499
                     /label=L4440
                     /note="L4440 vector, forward primer"
     primer_bind     11591..11610
                     /label=SV40pro-F
                     /note="SV40 promoter/origin, forward primer"
     protein_bind    11739..11760
                     /label=CAP binding site
                     /bound_moiety="E. coli catabolite activator protein"
                     /note="CAP binding activates transcription in the presence
                     of cAMP."
     promoter        11775..11805
                     /label=lac promoter
                     /note="promoter for the E. coli lac operon"
     protein_bind    11813..11829
                     /label=lac operator
                     /bound_moiety="lac repressor encoded by lacI"
                     /note="The lac repressor binds to the lac operator to
                     inhibit transcription in E. coli. This inhibition can be
                     relieved by adding lactose or
                     isopropyl-beta-D-thiogalactopyranoside (IPTG)."
     primer_bind     11818..11840
                     /label=M13/pUC Reverse
                     /note="In lacZ gene"
     primer_bind     11837..11853
                     /label=M13 rev
                     /note="common sequencing primer, one of multiple similar
                     variants"
     primer_bind     11837..11853
                     /label=M13 Reverse
                     /note="In lacZ gene. Also called M13-rev"
     primer_bind     11903..11922
                     /label=EBV-rev
                     /note="SV40 polyA terminator, reverse primer"
ORIGIN
        1 tggaagggct aattcactcc caaagaagac aagatatcct tgatctgtgg atctaccaca
       61 cacaaggcta cttccctgat tagcagaact acacaccagg gccaggggtc agatatccac
      121 tgacctttgg atggtgctac aagctagtac cagttgagcc agataaggta gaagaggcca
      181 ataaaggaga gaacaccagc ttgttacacc ctgtgagcct gcatgggatg gatgacccgg
      241 agagagaagt gttagagtgg aggtttgaca gccgcctagc atttcatcac gtggcccgag
      301 agctgcatcc ggagtacttc aagaactgct gatatcgagc ttgctacaag ggactttccg
      361 ctggggactt tccagggagg cgtggcctgg gcgggactgg ggagtggcga gccctcagat
      421 cctgcatata agcagctgct ttttgcctgt actgggtctc tctggttaga ccagatctga
      481 gcctgggagc tctctggcta actagggaac ccactgctta agcctcaata aagcttgcct
      541 tgagtgcttc aagtagtgtg tgcccgtctg ttgtgtgact ctggtaacta gagatccctc
      601 agaccctttt agtcagtgtg gaaaatctct agcagtggcg cccgaacagg gacttgaaag
      661 cgaaagggaa accagaggag ctctctcgac gcaggactcg gcttgctgaa gcgcgcacgg
      721 caagaggcga ggggcggcga ctggtgagta cgccaaaaat tttgactagc ggaggctaga
      781 aggagagaga tgggtgcgag agcgtcagta ttaagcgggg gagaattaga tcgcgatggg
      841 aaaaaattcg gttaaggcca gggggaaaga aaaaatataa attaaaacat atagtatggg
      901 caagcaggga gctagaacga ttcgcagtta atcctggcct gttagaaaca tcagaaggct
      961 gtagacaaat actgggacag ctacaaccat cccttcagac aggatcagaa gaacttagat
     1021 cattatataa tacagtagca accctctatt gtgtgcatca aaggatagag ataaaagaca
     1081 ccaaggaagc tttagacaag atagaggaag agcaaaacaa aagtaagacc accgcacagc
     1141 aagcggccgg ccgctgatct tcagacctgg aggaggagat atgagggaca attggagaag
     1201 tgaattatat aaatataaag tagtaaaaat tgaaccatta ggagtagcac ccaccaaggc
     1261 aaagagaaga gtggtgcaga gagaaaaaag agcagtggga ataggagctt tgttccttgg
     1321 gttcttggga gcagcaggaa gcactatggg cgcagcgtca atgacgctga cggtacaggc
     1381 cagacaatta ttgtctggta tagtgcagca gcagaacaat ttgctgaggg ctattgaggc
     1441 gcaacagcat ctgttgcaac tcacagtctg gggcatcaag cagctccagg caagaatcct
     1501 ggctgtggaa agatacctaa aggatcaaca gctcctgggg atttggggtt gctctggaaa
     1561 actcatttgc accactgctg tgccttggaa tgctagttgg agtaataaat ctctggaaca
     1621 gatttggaat cacacgacct ggatggagtg ggacagagaa attaacaatt acacaagctt
     1681 aatacactcc ttaattgaag aatcgcaaaa ccagcaagaa aagaatgaac aagaattatt
     1741 ggaattagat aaatgggcaa gtttgtggaa ttggtttaac ataacaaatt ggctgtggta
     1801 tataaaatta ttcataatga tagtaggagg cttggtaggt ttaagaatag tttttgctgt
     1861 actttctata gtgaatagag ttaggcaggg atattcacca ttatcgtttc agacccacct
     1921 cccaaccccg aggggacccg acaggcccga aggaatagaa gaagaaggtg gagagagaga
     1981 cagagacaga tccattcgat tagtgaacgg atctcgacgg tatcgccgaa ttcacaaatg
     2041 gcagtattca tccacaattt taaaagaaaa ggggggattg gggggtacag tgcaggggaa
     2101 agaatagtag acataatagc aacagacata caaactaaag aattacaaaa acaaattaca
     2161 aaaattcaaa attttcgggt ttattacagg gacagcagag atccagtttg gactagtcgt
     2221 gaggctccgg tgcccgtcag tgggcagagc gcacatcgcc cacagtcccc gagaagttgg
     2281 ggggaggggt cggcaattga accggtgcct agagaaggtg gcgcggggta aactgggaaa
     2341 gtgatgtcgt gtactggctc cgcctttttc ccgagggtgg gggagaaccg tatataagtg
     2401 cagtagtcgc cgtgaacgtt ctttttcgca acgggtttgc cgccagaaca caggtaagtg
     2461 ccgtgtgtgg ttcccgcggg cctggcctct ttacgggtta tggcccttgc gtgccttgaa
     2521 ttacttccac ctggctgcag tacgtgattc ttgatcccga gcttcgggtt ggaagtgggt
     2581 gggagagttc gaggccttgc gcttaaggag ccccttcgcc tcgtgcttga gttgaggcct
     2641 ggcctgggcg ctggggccgc cgcgtgcgaa tctggtggca ccttcgcgcc tgtctcgctg
     2701 ctttcgataa gtctctagcc atttaaaatt tttgatgacc tgctgcgacg ctttttttct
     2761 ggcaagatag tcttgtaaat gcgggccaag atctgcacac tggtatttcg gtttttgggg
     2821 ccgcgggcgg cgacggggcc cgtgcgtccc agcgcacatg ttcggcgagg cggggcctgc
     2881 gagcgcggcc accgagaatc ggacgggggt agtctcaagc tggccggcct gctctggtgc
     2941 ctggcctcgc gccgccgtgt atcgccccgc cctgggcggc aaggctggcc cggtcggcac
     3001 cagttgcgtg agcggaaaga tggccgcttc ccggccctgc tgcagggagc tcaaaatgga
     3061 ggacgcggcg ctcgggagag cgggcgggtg agtcacccac acaaaggaaa agggcctttc
     3121 cgtcctcagc cgtcgcttca tgtgactcca cggagtaccg ggcgccgtcc aggcacctcg
     3181 attagttctc gagcttttgg agtacgtcgt ctttaggttg gggggagggg ttttatgcga
     3241 tggagtttcc ccacactgag tgggtggaga ctgaagttag gccagcttgg cacttgatgt
     3301 aattctcctt ggaatttgcc ctttttgagt ttggatcttg gttcattctc aagcctcaga
     3361 cagtggttca aagttttttt cttccatttc aggtgtcgtg aagcggccct gcagatatca
     3421 acaagtttgt acaaaaaagc aggcaccatg cgaccctccg ggacggccgg ggcagcgctc
     3481 ctggcgctgc tggctgcgct ctgcccggcg agtcgggctc tggaggaaaa gaaagtttgc
     3541 caaggcacga gtaacaagct cacgcagttg ggcacttttg aagatcattt tctcagcctc
     3601 cagaggatgt tcaataactg tgaggtggtc cttgggaatt tggaaattac ctatgtgcag
     3661 aggaattatg atctttcctt cttaaagacc atccaggagg tggctggtta tgtcctcatt
     3721 gccctcaaca cagtggagcg aattcctttg gaaaacctgc agatcatcag aggaaatatg
     3781 tactacgaaa attcctatgc cttagcagtc ttatctaact atgatgcaaa taaaaccgga
     3841 ctgaaggagc tgcccatgag aaatttacag gaaatcctgc atggcgccgt gcggttcagc
     3901 aacaaccctg ccctgtgcaa cgtggagagc atccagtggc gggacatagt cagcagtgac
     3961 tttctcagca acatgtcgat ggacttccag aaccacctgg gcagctgcca aaagtgtgat
     4021 ccaagctgtc ccaatgggag ctgctggggt gcaggagagg agaactgcca gaaactgacc
     4081 aaaatcatct gtgcccagca gtgctccggg cgctgccgtg gcaagtcccc cagtgactgc
     4141 tgccacaacc agtgtgctgc aggctgcaca ggcccccggg agagcgactg cctggtctgc
     4201 cgcaaattcc gagacgaagc cacgtgcaag gacacctgcc ccccactcat gctctacaac
     4261 cccaccacgt accagatgga tgtgaacccc gagggcaaat acagctttgg tgccacctgc
     4321 gtgaagaagt gtccccgtaa ttatgtggtg acagatcacg gctcgtgcgt ccgagcctgt
     4381 ggggccgaca gctatgagat ggaggaagac ggcgtccgca agtgtaagaa gtgcgaaggg
     4441 ccttgccgca aagtgtgtaa cggaataggt attggtgaat ttaaagactc actctccata
     4501 aatgctacga atattaaaca cttcaaaaac tgcacctcca tcagtggcga tctccacatc
     4561 ctgccggtgg catttagggg tgactccttc acacatactc ctcctctgga tccacaggaa
     4621 ctggatattc tgaaaaccgt aaaggaaatc acagggtttt tgctgattca ggcttggcct
     4681 gaaaacagga cggacctcca tgcctttgag aacctagaaa tcatacgcgg caggaccaag
     4741 caacatggtc agttttctct tgcagtcgtc agcctgaaca taacatcctt gggattacgc
     4801 tccctcaagg agataagtga tggagatgtg ataatttcag gaaacaaaaa tttgtgctat
     4861 gcaaatacaa taaactggaa aaaactgttt gggacctccg gtcagaaaac caaaattata
     4921 agcaacagag gtgaaaacag ctgcaaggcc acaggccagg tctgccatgc cttgtgctcc
     4981 cccgagggct gctggggccc ggagcccagg gactgcgtct cttgccggaa tgtcagccga
     5041 ggcagggaat gcgtggacaa gtgcaacctt ctggagggtg agccaaggga gtttgtggag
     5101 aactctgagt gcatacagtg ccacccagag tgcctgcctc aggccatgaa catcacctgc
     5161 acaggacggg gaccagacaa ctgtatccag tgtgcccact acattgacgg cccccactgc
     5221 gtcaagacct gcccggcagg agtcatggga gaaaacaaca ccctggtctg gaagtacgca
     5281 gacgccggcc atgtgtgcca cctgtgccat ccaaactgca cctacggatg cactgggcca
     5341 ggtcttgaag gctgtccaac gaatgggcct aagatcccgt ccatcgccac tgggatggtg
     5401 ggggccctcc tcttgctgct ggtggtggcc ctggggatcg gcctcttcat gcgaaggcgc
     5461 cacatcgttc ggaagcgcac gctgcggagg ctgctgcagg agagggagct tgtggagcct
     5521 cttacaccca gtggagaagc tcccaaccaa gctctcttga ggatcttgaa ggaaactgaa
     5581 ttcaaaaaga tcaaagtgct gggctccggt gcgttcggca cggtgtataa gggactctgg
     5641 atcccagaag gtgagaaagt taaaattccc gtcgctatca aggaaccaac atctccgaaa
     5701 gccaacaagg aaatcctcga tgaagcctac gtgatggcca gcgtggacaa cccccacgtg
     5761 tgccgcctgc tgggcatctg cctcacctcc accgtgcagc tcatcacgca gctcatgccc
     5821 ttcggctgcc tcctggacta tgtccgggaa cacaaagaca atattggctc ccagtacctg
     5881 ctcaactggt gtgtgcagat cgcaaagggc atgaactact tggaggaccg tcgcttggtg
     5941 caccgcgacc tggcagccag gaacgtactg gtgaaaacac cgcagcatgt caagatcaca
     6001 gattttgggc tggccaaact gctgggtgcg gaagagaaag aataccatgc agaaggaggc
     6061 aaagtgccta tcaagtggat ggcattggaa tcaattttac acagaatcta tacccaccag
     6121 agtgatgtct ggagctacgg ggtgaccgtt tgggagttga tgacctttgg atccaagcca
     6181 tatgacggaa tccctgccag cgagatctcc tccatcctgg agaaaggaga acgcctccct
     6241 cagccaccca tatgtaccat cgatgtctac atgatcatgg tcaagtgctg gatgatagac
     6301 gcagatagtc gcccaaagtt ccgtgagttg atcatcgaat tctccaaaat ggcccgagac
     6361 ccccagcgct accttgtcat tcagggggat gaaagaatgc atttgccaag tcctacagac
     6421 tccaacttct accgtgccct gatggatgaa gaagacatgg acgacgtggt ggatgccgac
     6481 gagtacctca tcccacagca gggcttcttc agcagcccct ccacgtcacg gactcccctc
     6541 ctgagctctc tgagtgcaac cagcaacaat tccaccgtgg cttgcattga tagaaatggg
     6601 ctgcaaagct gtcccatcaa ggaagacagc ttcttgcagc gatacagctc agaccccaca
     6661 ggcgccttga ctgaggacag catagacgac accttcctcc cagtgcctga atacataaac
     6721 cagtccgttc ccaaaaggcc cgctggctct gtgcagaatc ctgtctatca caatcagcct
     6781 ctgaaccccg cgcccagcag agacccacac taccaggacc cccacagcac tgcagtgggc
     6841 aaccccgagt atctcaacac tgtccagccc acctgtgtca acagcacatt cgacagccct
     6901 gcccactggg cccagaaagg cagccaccaa attagcctgg acaaccctga ctaccagcag
     6961 gacttctttc ccaaggaagc caagccaaat ggcatcttta agggctccac agctgaaaat
     7021 gcagaatacc taagggtcgc gccacaaagc agtgaattta ttggagcata gaacccagct
     7081 ttcttgtaca aagtggtgat atccaattaa ccctcactaa agggattagt atttagtagt
     7141 aatagagccc tatagtgagt cgtattacca cccaactttt ctatacaaag tggttgatat
     7201 ccagcacagt ggcggccgct cgagtctaga gggcccgcgg ttcgaaggta agcctatccc
     7261 taaccctctc ctcggtctcg attctacgcg taccggttag taatgagatc cctccccccc
     7321 ccctaacgtt actggccgaa gccgcttgga ataaggccgg tgtgcgtttg tctatatgtt
     7381 attttccacc atattgccgt cttttggcaa tgtgagggcc cggaaacctg gccctgtctt
     7441 cttgacgagc attcctaggg gtctttcccc tctcgccaaa ggaatgcaag gtctgttgaa
     7501 tgtcgtgaag gaagcagttc ctctggaagc ttcttgaaga caaacaacgt ctgtagcgac
     7561 cctttgcagg cagcggaacc ccccacctgg cgacaggtgc ctctgcggcc aaaagccacg
     7621 tgtataagat acacctgcaa aggcggcaca accccagtgc cacgttgtga gttggatagt
     7681 tgtggaaaga gtcaaatggc tctcctcaag cgtattcaac aaggggctga aggatgccca
     7741 gaaggtaccc cattgtatgg gatctgatct ggggcctcgg tgcacatgct ttacatgtgt
     7801 ttagtcgagg ttaaaaaaac gtctaggccc cccgaaccac ggggacgtgg ttttcctttg
     7861 aaaaacacga tgataatatg gccacacata tgaccgagta caagcccacg gtgcgcctcg
     7921 ccacccgcga cgacgtcccc agggccgtac gcaccctcgc cgccgcgttc gccgactacc
     7981 ccgccacgcg ccacaccgtc gatccggacc gccacatcga gcgggtcacc gagctgcaag
     8041 aactcttcct cacgcgcgtc gggctcgaca tcggcaaggt gtgggtcgcg gacgacggcg
     8101 ccgcggtggc ggtctggacc acgccggaga gcgtcgaagc gggggcggtg ttcgccgaga
     8161 tcggcccgcg catggccgag ttgagcggtt cccggctggc cgcgcagcaa cagatggaag
     8221 gcctcctggc gccgcaccgg cccaaggagc ccgcgtggtt cctggccacc gtcggcgtct
     8281 cgcccgacca ccagggcaag ggtctgggca gcgccgtcgt gctccccgga gtggaggcgg
     8341 ccgagcgcgc cggggtgccc gccttcctgg agacctccgc gccccgcaac ctccccttct
     8401 acgagcggct cggcttcacc gtcaccgccg acgtcgaggt gcccgaagga ccgcgcacct
     8461 ggtgcatgac ccgcaagccc ggtgcctaaa tcgatagatc ctaatcaacc tctggattac
     8521 aaaatttgtg aaagattgac tggtattctt aactatgttg ctccttttac gctatgtgga
     8581 tacgctgctt taatgccttt gtatcatgct attgcttccc gtatggcttt cattttctcc
     8641 tccttgtata aatcctggtt gctgtctctt tatgaggagt tgtggcccgt tgtcaggcaa
     8701 cgtggcgtgg tgtgcactgt gtttgctgac gcaaccccca ctggttgggg cattgccacc
     8761 acctgtcagc tcctttccgg gactttcgct ttccccctcc ctattgccac ggcggaactc
     8821 atcgccgcct gccttgcccg ctgctggaca ggggctcggc tgttgggcac tgacaattcc
     8881 gtggtgttgt cggggaaatc atcgtccttt ccttggctgc tcgcctgtgt tgccacctgg
     8941 attctgcgcg ggacgtcctt ctgctacgtc ccttcggccc tcaatccagc ggaccttcct
     9001 tcccgcggcc tgctgccggc tctgcggcct cttccgcgtc ttcgccttcg ccctcagacg
     9061 agtcggatct ccctttgggc cgcctccccg cctgagatcc tttaagacca atgacttaca
     9121 aggcagctgt agatcttagc cactttttaa aagaaaaggg gggactggaa gggctaattc
     9181 actcccaacg aagacaagat ctgctttttg cttgtactgg gtctctctgg ttagaccaga
     9241 tctgagcctg ggagctctct ggctaactag ggaacccact gcttaagcct caataaagct
     9301 tgccttgagt gcttcaagta gtgtgtgccc gtctgttgtg tgactctggt aactagagat
     9361 ccctcagacc cttttagtca gtgtggaaaa tctctagcag tagtagttca tgtcatctta
     9421 ttattcagta tttataactt gcaaagaaat gaatatcaga gagtgagagg cccgggttaa
     9481 ttaaggaaag ggctagatca ttcttgaaga cgaaagggcc tcgtgatacg cctattttta
     9541 taggttaatg tcatgataat aatggtttct tagacgtcag gtggcacttt tcggggaaat
     9601 gtgcgcggaa cccctatttg tttatttttc taaatacatt caaatatgta tccgctcatg
     9661 agacaataac cctgataaat gcttcaataa tattgaaaaa ggaagagtat gagtattcaa
     9721 catttccgtg tcgcccttat tccctttttt gcggcatttt gccttcctgt ttttgctcac
     9781 ccagaaacgc tggtgaaagt aaaagatgct gaagatcagt tgggtgcacg agtgggttac
     9841 atcgaactgg atctcaacag cggtaagatc cttgagagtt ttcgccccga agaacgtttt
     9901 ccaatgatga gcacttttaa agttctgcta tgtggcgcgg tattatcccg tgttgacgcc
     9961 gggcaagagc aactcggtcg ccgcatacac tattctcaga atgacttggt tgagtactca
    10021 ccagtcacag aaaagcatct tacggatggc atgacagtaa gagaattatg cagtgctgcc
    10081 ataaccatga gtgataacac tgcggccaac ttacttctga caacgatcgg aggaccgaag
    10141 gagctaaccg cttttttgca caacatgggg gatcatgtaa ctcgccttga tcgttgggaa
    10201 ccggagctga atgaagccat accaaacgac gagcgtgaca ccacgatgcc tgtagcaatg
    10261 gcaacaacgt tgcgcaaact attaactggc gaactactta ctctagcttc ccggcaacaa
    10321 ttaatagact ggatggaggc ggataaagtt gcaggaccac ttctgcgctc ggcccttccg
    10381 gctggctggt ttattgctga taaatctgga gccggtgagc gtgggtctcg cggtatcatt
    10441 gcagcactgg ggccagatgg taagccctcc cgtatcgtag ttatctacac gacggggagt
    10501 caggcaacta tggatgaacg aaatagacag atcgctgaga taggtgcctc actgattaag
    10561 cattggtaac tgtcagacca agtttactca tatatacttt agattgattt aaaacttcat
    10621 ttttaattta aaaggatcta ggtgaagatc ctttttgata atctcatgac caaaatccct
    10681 taacgtgagt tttcgttcca ctgagcgtca gaccccgtag aaaagatcaa aggatcttct
    10741 tgagatcctt tttttctgcg cgtaatctgc tgcttgcaaa caaaaaaacc accgctacca
    10801 gcggtggttt gtttgccgga tcaagagcta ccaactcttt ttccgaaggt aactggcttc
    10861 agcagagcgc agataccaaa tactgttctt ctagtgtagc cgtagttagg ccaccacttc
    10921 aagaactctg tagcaccgcc tacatacctc gctctgctaa tcctgttacc agtggctgct
    10981 gccagtggcg ataagtcgtg tcttaccggg ttggactcaa gacgatagtt accggataag
    11041 gcgcagcggt cgggctgaac ggggggttcg tgcacacagc ccagcttgga gcgaacgacc
    11101 tacaccgaac tgagatacct acagcgtgag ctatgagaaa gcgccacgct tcccgaaggg
    11161 agaaaggcgg acaggtatcc ggtaagcggc agggtcggaa caggagagcg cacgagggag
    11221 cttccagggg gaaacgcctg gtatctttat agtcctgtcg ggtttcgcca cctctgactt
    11281 gagcgtcgat ttttgtgatg ctcgtcaggg gggcggagcc tatggaaaaa cgccagcaac
    11341 gcggcctttt tacggttcct ggccttttgc tggccttttg ctcacatgtt ctttcctgcg
    11401 ttatcccctg attctgtgga taaccgtatt accgcctttg agtgagctga taccgctcgc
    11461 cgcagccgaa cgaccgagcg cagcgagtca gtgagcgagg aagcggaaga gcgcccaata
    11521 cgcaaaccgc ctctccccgc gcgttggccg attcattaat gcagcaagct catggctgac
    11581 taattttttt tatttatgca gaggccgagg ccgcctcggc ctctgagcta ttccagaagt
    11641 agtgaggagg cttttttgga ggcctaggct tttgcaaaaa gctccccgtg gcacgacagg
    11701 tttcccgact ggaaagcggg cagtgagcgc aacgcaatta atgtgagtta gctcactcat
    11761 taggcacccc aggctttaca ctttatgctt ccggctcgta tgttgtgtgg aattgtgagc
    11821 ggataacaat ttcacacagg aaacagctat gacatgatta cgaatttcac aaataaagca
    11881 tttttttcac tgcattctag ttgtggtttg tccaaactca tcaatgtatc ttatcatgtc
    11941 tggatcaact ggataactca agctaaccaa aatcatccca aacttcccac cccataccct
    12001 attaccactg ccaattacct gtggtttcat ttactctaaa cctgtgattc ctctgaatta
    12061 ttttcatttt aaagaaattg tatttgttaa atatgtacta caaacttagt agt
//
