[The description below was written by a language model from this plasmid's Addgene catalogue record and the feature table of its GenBank file.]
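Description:
pHAGE-EGFR-L747_A750delinsP is a 12.1 kb HIV-1-based lentiviral expression plasmid built on the pHAGE backbone, carrying human EGFR with the L747_A750delinsP alteration, an in-frame deletion–insertion in which residues L747 through A750 are replaced by a single proline. In bacteria it is maintained through a high-copy ColE1/pUC-type origin and selected with ampicillin via the bla gene. The viral portion contains a full-length LTR at the upstream end (labelled as a 3' LTR in the annotation, though it occupies the 5' position), the Psi packaging signal, the Rev response element for Rev-dependent nuclear export of the genomic RNA, the cPPT/CTS element, and a U3-deleted, self-inactivating 3' LTR, so the integrated provirus lacks LTR promoter activity.

Expression is driven by the human EF-1-alpha promoter including its first intron. The EGFR open reading frame is not annotated as a feature, but it corresponds to the roughly 3.6 kb interval between the attB1 and attB2 sites left by Gateway recombination. Downstream lie short T3 and T7 promoter sequences, an attB4 site and a V5 epitope tag; the record does not state whether the V5 tag is in frame with EGFR, so a tagged protein should not be assumed. An EMCV IRES then allows translation of puromycin N-acetyltransferase from the same transcript, linking puromycin resistance in transduced cells to transgene expression, and a WPRE enhances transcript expression. The construct belongs to a collection made for systematic functional annotation of somatic cancer mutations and is suited to stable expression of this EGFR variant in mammalian cells.
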