Addgene plasmid #116267: pHAGE-EGFR-L747_A750delinsP
Purpose: Lentiviral expression of EGFR L747_A750delinsP
Depositing lab: Gordon Mills & Kenneth Scott. Depositing organization: Baylor College of Medicine. Publication: Systematic Functional Annotation of Somatic Mutations in Cancer. Ng PK, Li J, Jeong KJ, Shao S, Chen H, Tsang YH, Sengupta S, Wang Z, Bhavana VH, Tran R, Soewito S, Minussi DC, Moreno D, Kong K, Dogruluk T, Lu H, Gao J, Tokheim C, Zhou DC, Johnson AM, Zeng J, Ip CKM, Ju Z, Wester M, Yu S, Li Y, Vellano CP, Schultz N, Karchin R, Ding L, Lu Y, Cheung LWT, Chen K, Shaw KR, Meric-Bernstam F, Scott KL, Yi S, Sahni N, Liang H, Mills GB. Cancer Cell. 2018 Mar 12;33(3):450-462.e10. doi: 10.1016/j.ccell.2018.01.021. PubMed 29533785.
Backbone
  Vector backbone: pHAGE
  Vector type: Lentiviral
Growth in bacteria
  Bacterial resistance: Ampicillin, 100 μg/mL
  Growth temperature: 37°C
  Growth strain: Stbl3
  Copy number: High Copy
Gene/Insert
  Gene/Insert name: EGFR
  Species: H. sapiens (human)
  Mutation: L747_A750delinsP
  Entrez Gene: EGFR (a.k.a. ERBB, ERBB1, ERRP, HER1, NISBD2, NNCIS, PIG61, mENA)
  Cloning method: Gateway Cloning
Terms and licenses: Academic/Nonprofit Terms; Industry Terms: Not Available to Industry
How to cite: pHAGE-EGFR-L747_A750delinsP was a gift from Gordon Mills & Kenneth Scott (Addgene plasmid # 116267 ; http://n2t.net/addgene:116267 ; RRID:Addgene_116267)
