>Addgene plasmid #116267 | pHAGE-EGFR-L747_A750delinsP | depositor partial sequence | sequence record 219141 | insert
ATGCGACCCTCCGGGACGGCCGGGGCAGCGCTCCTGGCGCTGCTGGCTGCGCTCTGCCCGGCGAGTCGGG
CTCTGGAGGAAAAGAAAGTTTGCCAAGGCACGAGTAACAAGCTCACGCAGTTGGGCACTTTTGAAGATCA
TTTTCTCAGCCTCCAGAGGATGTTCAATAACTGTGAGGTGGTCCTTGGGAATTTGGAAATTACCTATGTG
CAGAGGAATTATGATCTTTCCTTCTTAAAGACCATCCAGGAGGTGGCTGGTTATGTCCTCATTGCCCTCA
ACACAGTGGAGCGAATTCCTTTGGAAAACCTGCAGATCATCAGAGGAAATATGTACTACGAAAATTCCTA
TGCCTTAGCAGTCTTATCTAACTATGATGCAAATAAAACCGGACTGAAGGAGCTGCCCATGAGAAATTTA
CAGGAAATCCTGCATGGCGCCGTGCGGTTCAGCAACAACCCTGCCCTGTGCAACGTGGAGAGCATCCAGT
GGCGGGACATAGTCAGCAGTGACTTTCTCAGCAACATGTCGATGGACTTCCAGAACCACCTGGGCAGCTG
CCAAAAGTGTGATCCAAGCTGTCCCAATGGGAGCTGCTGGGGTGCAGGAGAGGAGAACTGCCAGAAACTG
ACCAAAATCATCTGTGCCCAGCAGTGCTCCGGGCGCTGCCGTGGCAAGTCCCCCAGTGACTGCTGCCACA
ACCAGTGTGCTGCAGGCTGCACAGGCCCCCGGGAGAGCGACTGCCTGGTCTGCCGCAAATTCCGAGACGA
AGCCACGTGCAAGGACACCTGCCCCCCACTCATGCTCTACAACCCCACCACGTACCAGATGGATGTGAAC
CCCGAGGGCAAATACAGCTTTGGTGCCACCTGCGTGAAGAAGTGTCCCCGTAATTATGTGGTGACAGATC
ACGGCTCGTGCGTCCGAGCCTGTGGGGCCGACAGCTATGAGATGGAGGAAGACGGCGTCCGCAAGTGTAA
GAAGTGCGAAGGGCCTTGCCGCAAAGTGTGTAACGGAATAGGTATTGGTGAATTTAAAGACTCACTCTCC
ATAAATGCTACGAATATTAAACACTTCAAAAACTGCACCTCCATCAGTGGCGATCTCCACATCCTGCCGG
TGGCATTTAGGGGTGACTCCTTCACACATACTCCTCCTCTGGATCCACAGGAACTGGATATTCTGAAAAC
CGTAAAGGAAATCACAGGGTTTTTGCTGATTCAGGCTTGGCCTGAAAACAGGACGGACCTCCATGCCTTT
GAGAACCTAGAAATCATACGCGGCAGGACCAAGCAACATGGTCAGTTTTCTCTTGCAGTCGTCAGCCTGA
ACATAACATCCTTGGGATTACGCTCCCTCAAGGAGATAAGTGATGGAGATGTGATAATTTCAGGAAACAA
AAATTTGTGCTATGCAAATACAATAAACTGGAAAAAACTGTTTGGGACCTCCGGTCAGAAAACCAAAATT
ATAAGCAACAGAGGTGAAAACAGCTGCAAGGCCACAGGCCAGGTCTGCCATGCCTTGTGCTCCCCCGAGG
GCTGCTGGGGCCCGGAGCCCAGGGACTGCGTCTCTTGCCGGAATGTCAGCCGAGGCAGGGAATGCGTGGA
CAAGTGCAACCTTCTGGAGGGTGAGCCAAGGGAGTTTGTGGAGAACTCTGAGTGCATACAGTGCCACCCA
GAGTGCCTGCCTCAGGCCATGAACATCACCTGCACAGGACGGGGACCAGACAACTGTATCCAGTGTGCCC
ACTACATTGACGGCCCCCACTGCGTCAAGACCTGCCCGGCAGGAGTCATGGGAGAAAACAACACCCTGGT
CTGGAAGTACGCAGACGCCGGCCATGTGTGCCACCTGTGCCATCCAAACTGCACCTACGGATGCACTGGG
CCAGGTCTTGAAGGCTGTCCAACGAATGGGCCTAAGATCCCGTCCATCGCCACTGGGATGGTGGGGGCCC
TCCTCTTGCTGCTGGTGGTGGCCCTGGGGATCGGCCTCTTCATGCGAAGGCGCCACATCGTTCGGAAGCG
CACGCTGCGGAGGCTGCTGCAGGAGAGGGAGCTTGTGGAGCCTCTTACACCCAGTGGAGAAGCTCCCAAC
CAAGCTCTCTTGAGGATCTTGAAGGAAACTGAATTCAAAAAGATCAAAGTGCTGGGCTCCGGTGCGTTCG
GCACGGTGTATAAGGGACTCTGGATCCCAGAAGGTGAGAAAGTTAAAATTCCCGTCGCTATCAAGGAACC
AACATCTCCGAAAGCCAACAAGGAAATCCTCGATGAAGCCTACGTGATGGCCAGCGTGGACAACCCCCAC
GTGTGCCGCCTGCTGGGCATCTGCCTCACCTCCACCGTGCAGCTCATCACGCAGCTCATGCCCTTCGGCT
GCCTCCTGGACTATGTCCGGGAACACAAAGACAATATTGGCTCCCAGTACCTGCTCAACTGGTGTGTGCA
GATCGCAAAGGGCATGAACTACTTGGAGGACCGTCGCTTGGTGCACCGCGACCTGGCAGCCAGGAACGTA
CTGGTGAAAACACCGCAGCATGTCAAGATCACAGATTTTGGGCTGGCCAAACTGCTGGGTGCGGAAGAGA
AAGAATACCATGCAGAAGGAGGCAAAGTGCCTATCAAGTGGATGGCATTGGAATCAATTTTACACAGAAT
CTATACCCACCAGAGTGATGTCTGGAGCTACGGGGTGACCGTTTGGGAGTTGATGACCTTTGGATCCAAG
CCATATGACGGAATCCCTGCCAGCGAGATCTCCTCCATCCTGGAGAAAGGAGAACGCCTCCCTCAGCCAC
CCATATGTACCATCGATGTCTACATGATCATGGTCAAGTGCTGGATGATAGACGCAGATAGTCGCCCAAA
GTTCCGTGAGTTGATCATCGAATTCTCCAAAATGGCCCGAGACCCCCAGCGCTACCTTGTCATTCAGGGG
GATGAAAGAATGCATTTGCCAAGTCCTACAGACTCCAACTTCTACCGTGCCCTGATGGATGAAGAAGACA
TGGACGACGTGGTGGATGCCGACGAGTACCTCATCCCACAGCAGGGCTTCTTCAGCAGCCCCTCCACGTC
ACGGACTCCCCTCCTGAGCTCTCTGAGTGCAACCAGCAACAATTCCACCGTGGCTTGCATTGATAGAAAT
GGGCTGCAAAGCTGTCCCATCAAGGAAGACAGCTTCTTGCAGCGATACAGCTCAGACCCCACAGGCGCCT
TGACTGAGGACAGCATAGACGACACCTTCCTCCCAGTGCCTGAATACATAAACCAGTCCGTTCCCAAAAG
GCCCGCTGGCTCTGTGCAGAATCCTGTCTATCACAATCAGCCTCTGAACCCCGCGCCCAGCAGAGACCCA
CACTACCAGGACCCCCACAGCACTGCAGTGGGCAACCCCGAGTATCTCAACACTGTCCAGCCCACCTGTG
TCAACAGCACATTCGACAGCCCTGCCCACTGGGCCCAGAAAGGCAGCCACCAAATTAGCCTGGACAACCC
TGACTACCAGCAGGACTTCTTTCCCAAGGAAGCCAAGCCAAATGGCATCTTTAAGGGCTCCACAGCTGAA
AATGCAGAATACCTAAGGGTCGCGCCACAAAGCAGTGAATTTATTGGAGCATGA
